Addgene plasmid #171620: pAAV-M13-TevC-IRES-SP6-Cre
Purpose: M13-TevC with Cre
Depositing lab: Hyungbae Kwon. Depositing organization: Johns Hopkins University and School of Medicine. Publication: Tagging active neurons by soma-targeted Cal-Light. Hyun JH, Nagahama K, Namkung H, Mignocchi N, Roh SE, Hannan P, Krussel S, Kwak C, McElroy A, Liu B, Cui M, Lee S, Lee D, Huganir RL, Worley PF, Sawa A, Kwon HB. Nat Commun. 2022 Dec 12;13(1):7692. doi: 10.1038/s41467-022-35406-y. PubMed 36509775.
Backbone
  Vector backbone: pAAV
  Total vector size (bp): 6562
  Vector type: Mammalian Expression, AAV, Synthetic Biology
Growth in bacteria
  Bacterial resistance: Ampicillin, 100 μg/mL
  Growth temperature: 30°C
  Growth strain: NEB Stable
  Copy number: High Copy
Gene/Insert
  Gene/Insert name: M13-TevC-IRES-SP6-Cre
  Species: Synthetic
  Insert size (bp): 2137
  Promoter: hSyn
  Tag / fusion protein: 6x His
  Cloning method: Restriction Enzyme; 5′ cloning site BamHI (unknown if destroyed); 3′ cloning site NheI (unknown if destroyed)
  Sequencing primers: 5′ N/A
Resource information
  A portion of this plasmid was derived from a plasmid made by: Dongmin Lee, Korea University School of Medicine
Terms and licenses: Academic/Nonprofit Terms; Industry Terms: Not Available to Industry
Depositor comments: Please visit https://www.biorxiv.org/content/10.1101/2021.10.13.464095v1 for bioRxiv preprint.
How to cite: pAAV-M13-TevC-IRES-SP6-Cre was a gift from Hyungbae Kwon (Addgene plasmid # 171620 ; http://n2t.net/addgene:171620 ; RRID:Addgene_171620)
