[The description below was written by a language model from this plasmid's Addgene catalogue record and pLannotate feature annotations shown in this document.]
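Description:
pAAV-M13-TevC-IRES-SP6-Cre is a 6,562 bp AAV transfer plasmid for neuronal expression in mammalian cells, built on a pAAV backbone. The expression cassette is flanked by AAV2 inverted terminal repeats, which allow it to be packaged into recombinant AAV particles when helper functions are supplied. The bacterial portion carries a high-copy ColE1/pUC-type origin, an f1 origin and a β-lactamase gene for ampicillin selection. The record lists a recombination-deficient growth strain, a common precaution for keeping ITRs stable. Short lacI, lacZα and SV40 large T antigen matches in the feature table appear to be backbone remnants rather than functional genes.

The payload is a bicistronic transcript driven by the neuron-specific human synapsin I (hSyn) promoter. The first cistron begins with a leader of epitope tags (a 6xHis-containing segment, T7 tag and Xpress tag). This is followed by M13, the calmodulin-binding peptide from smooth muscle myosin light chain kinase, fused to a fragment of the tobacco etch virus protease, which the construct name identifies as the C-terminal half (TevC). An EMCV IRES then permits cap-independent translation of Cre recombinase from the same mRNA. Short SP6 promoter sequences sit upstream of each coding region; the record does not explain their role. A WPRE and a bovine growth hormone polyadenylation signal enhance expression and terminate the transcript.

The associated publication describes soma-targeted Cal-Light for tagging active neurons. In such split-protease designs, calcium-dependent binding of M13 to calmodulin would bring TevC together with a complementary N-terminal TEV fragment supplied from another construct, restoring protease activity. The co-expressed Cre presumably enables use with Cre-dependent partner constructs, though the record states the purpose only as "M13-TevC with Cre".
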