Features (pLannotate 1.2.2; 21 found; start..end, strand, type, name):
      1..448     +  promoter       hSyn promoter: human synapsin I promoter; confers neuron-specific expression (Kügler et al., 2003)
    468..486     +  promoter       SP6 promoter: promoter for bacteriophage SP6 RNA polymerase
    521..541     +  CDS            capTEV™ (fragment): composite tag for in vivo biotinylation, TEV protease cleavage, and 6xHis tagging
    542..574     +  CDS            T7 tag (gene 10 leader): leader peptide from bacteriophage T7 gene 10 promotes efficient translation in E. coli
    578..601     +  CDS            Xpress™ tag: Xpress™ epitope tag, including an enterokinase recognition and cleavage site
    629..685     +  CDS            calmodulin-binding peptide: calmodulin-binding peptide from avian smooth muscle myosin light chain kinase
    740..1033    +  CDS            POLG_TEV (fragment): Experimental evidence at protein level: Swiss-Prot protein existence level 1. [Nuclear inclusion protein A]: has RNA-binding and proteolytic activities. From Tobacco etch virus (TEV).
   1131..1593    +  misc_feature   IRES: internal ribosome entry site (IRES) of the encephalomyocarditis virus (EMCV)
   1602..1620    +  promoter       SP6 promoter: promoter for bacteriophage SP6 RNA polymerase
   1631..2657    +  CDS            Cre (fragment): site-specific recombinase Cre is a site-specific recombinase from bacteriophage P1. Recombination occurs at loxP sequences.
   2685..3273    +  misc_feature   WPRE: woodchuck hepatitis virus posttranscriptional regulatory element
   3314..3521    +  polyA_signal   bGH poly(A) signal: bovine growth hormone polyadenylation signal
   3552..3620    -  CDS            large T antigen (fragment): large T antigen from SV40 (simian virus 40)
   3691..3824    +  repeat_region  AAV2 ITR: inverted terminal repeat of adeno-associated virus serotype 2 inverted
   3818..3874    -  CDS            lacI (fragment): lac repressor; lacI; The lac repressor binds to the lac operator to inhibit transcription in E. coli. This inhibition can be relieved by adding lactose or isopropyl-β-D-thiogalactopyranoside (IPTG).
   4057..4645    -  rep_origin     ori: high-copy-number ColE1/pMB1/pBR322/pUC origin of replication
   4816..5676    -  CDS            AmpR: β-lactamase; bla; confers resistance to ampicillin, carbenicillin, and related antibiotics
   5677..5781    -  promoter       AmpR promoter: bla
   5834..6262    -  rep_origin     f1 ori (sequence partly withheld): f1 bacteriophage origin of replication; arrow indicates direction of (+) strand synthesis
   6267..6336    -  CDS            lacZα (fragment): LacZα fragment of β-galactosidase; lacZ fragment
   6331..6463    -  repeat_region  AAV2 ITR (fragment): inverted terminal repeat of adeno-associated virus serotype 2 inverted
>Addgene plasmid #171620 | pAAV-M13-TevC-IRES-SP6-Cre | addgene full sequence | sequence record 337526 | Addgene NGS Result
AGTGCAAGTGGGTTTTAGGACCAGGATGAGGCGGGGTGGGGGTGCCTACCTGACGACCGACCCCGACCCA
CTGGACAAGCACCCAACCCCCATTCCCCAAATTGCGCATCCCCTATCAGAGAGGGGGAGGGGAAACAGGA
TGCGGCGAGGCGCGTGCGCACTGCCAGCTTCAGCACCGCGGACAGTGCCTTCGCCCCCGCCTGGCGGCGC
GCGCCACCGCCGCCTCAGCACTGAAGGCGCGCTGACGTCACTCGCCGGTCCCCCGCAAACTCCCCTTCCC
GGCCACCTTGGTCGCGTCCGCGCCGCCGCCGGCCCAGCCGGACCGCACCACGCGAGGCGCGAGATAGGGG
GGCACGGGCGCGACCATCTGCGCTGCGGCGCCGGCGACTCAGCGCTGCCTCAGTCTGCGGTGGGCAGCGG
AGGAGTCGTGTCGTGCCTGAGAGCGCAGTCGAGAGGATCTAAGCTTGATTTAGGTGACACTATAGAATAC
AAGCTACTTGTTCTTTTTGCAGGATCCATGCATCATCATCATCATCATGGTATGGCTAGCATGACTGGTG
GACAGCAAATGGGTCGGGATCTGTACGACGATGACGATAAGGATCTCGCCACCATGGTCGACTCATCACG
TCGTAAGTGGAATAAGACAGGTCACGCAGTCAGAGCTATAGGTCGGCTGAGCTCACTCGAAGGTGGCGGT
GGCTCTGGAGGTGGTGGGTCCGGAGGAGGCGGCATCGAGATGTCCAGCATGGTGAGCGATACTAGCTGTA
CCTTCCCATCATCTGACGGAATCTTCTGGAAGCACTGGATTCAGACTAAGGACGGCCAGTGTGGCAGCCC
ACTGGTGAGCACACGAGACGGATTCATCGTGGGGATTCACAGCGCCTCCAACTTTACAAACACCAATAAC
TATTTCACCTCAGTGCCAAAGAACTTTATGGAGCTGCTGACCAACCAGGAGGCCCAGCAGTGGGTGAGCG
GGTGGCGCCTGAACGCCGATTCCGTGCTGTGGGGCGGGCACAAGGTGTTTATGTAGCTCGAGACGTTACT
GGCCGAAGCCGCTTGGAATAAGGCCGGTGTGCGTTTGTCTATATGTTATTTTCCACCATATTGCCGTCTT
TTGGCAATGTGAGGGCCCGGAAACCTGGCCCTGTCTTCTTGACGAGCATTCCTAGGGGTCTTTCCCCTCT
CGCCAAAGGAATGCAAGGTCTGTTGAATGTCGTGAAGGAAGCAGTTCCTCTGGAAGCTTCTTGAAGACAA
ACAACGTCTGTAGCGACCCTTTGCAGGCAGCGGAACCCCCCACCTGGCGACAGGTGCCTCTGCGGCCAAA
AGCCACGTGTATAAGATACACCTGCAAAGGCGGCACAACCCCAGTGCCACGTTGTGAGTTGGATAGTTGT
GGAAAGAGTCAAATGGCTCTCCTCAAGCGTATTCAACAAGGGGCTGAAGGATGCCCAGAAGGTACCCCAT
TGTATGGGATCTGATCTGGGGCCTCGGTGCACATGCTTTACATGTGTTTAGTCGAGGTTAAAAAAACGTC
TAGGCCCCCCGAACCACGGGGACGTGGTTTTCCTTTGAAAAACACGATGATAATAGAATTCATTTAGGTG
ACACTATAGAGCCACCATGGCCAATTTACTGACCGTACACCAAAATTTGCCTGCATTACCGGTCGATGCA
ACGAGTGATGAGGTTCGCAAGAACCTGATGGACATGTTCAGGGATCGCCAGGCGTTTTCTGAGCATACCT
GGAAAATGCTTCTGTCCGTTTGCCGGTCGTGGGCGGCATGGTGCAAGTTGAATAACCGGAAATGGTTTCC
CGCAGAACCTGAAGATGTTCGCGATTATCTTCTATATCTTCAGGCGCGCGGTCTGGCAGTAAAAACTATC
CAGCAACATTTGGGCCAGCTAAACATGCTTCATCGTCGGTCCGGGCTGCCACGACCAAGTGACAGCAATG
CTGTTTCACTGGTTATGCGGCGGATCCGAAAAGAAAACGTTGATGCCGGTGAACGTGCAAAACAGGCTCT
AGCGTTCGAACGCACTGATTTCGACCAGGTTCGTTCACTCATGGAAAATAGCGATCGCTGCCAGGATATA
CGTAATCTGGCATTTCTGGGGATTGCTTATAACACCCTGTTACGTATAGCCGAAATTGCCAGGATCAGGG
TTAAAGATATCTCACGTACTGACGGTGGGAGAATGTTAATCCATATTGGCAGAACGAAAACGCTGGTTAG
CACCGCAGGTGTAGAGAAGGCACTTAGCCTGGGGGTAACTAAACTGGTCGAGCGATGGATTTCCGTCTCT
GGTGTAGCTGATGATCCGAATAACTACCTGTTTTGCCGGGTCAGAAAAAATGGTGTTGCCGCGCCATCTG
CCACCAGCCAGCTATCAACTCGCGCCCTGGAAGGGATTTTTGAAGCAACTCATCGATTGATTTACGGCGC
TAAGGATGACTCTGGTCAGAGATACCTGGCCTGGTCTGGACACAGTGCCCGTGTCGGAGCCGCGCGAGAT
ATGGCCCGCGCTGGAGTTTCAATACCGGAGATCATGCAAGCTGGTGGCTGGACCAATGTAAATATTGTCA
TGAACTATATCCGTAACCTGGATAGTGAAACAGGGGCAATGGTGCGCCTGCTGGAAGATGGCGATTAATC
TAGATAGCTAGCCAGCTTATCGATAATCAACCTCTGGATTACAAAATTTGTGAAAGATTGACTGGTATTC
TTAACTATGTTGCTCCTTTTACGCTATGTGGATACGCTGCTTTAATGCCTTTGTATCATGCTATTGCTTC
CCGTATGGCTTTCATTTTCTCCTCCTTGTATAAATCCTGGTTGCTGTCTCTTTATGAGGAGTTGTGGCCC
GTTGTCAGGCAACGTGGCGTGGTGTGCACTGTGTTTGCTGACGCAACCCCCACTGGTTGGGGCATTGCCA
CCACCTGTCAGCTCCTTTCCGGGACTTTCGCTTTCCCCCTCCCTATTGCCACGGCGGAACTCATCGCCGC
CTGCCTTGCCCGCTGCTGGACAGGGGCTCGGCTGTTGGGCACTGACAATTCCGTGGTGTTGTCGGGGAAA
TCATCGTCCTTTCCTTGGCTGCTCGCCTGTGTTGCCACCTGGATTCTGCGCGGGACGTCCTTCTGCTACG
TCCCTTCGGCCCTCAATCCAGCGGACCTTCCTTCCCGCGGCCTGCTGCCGGCTCTGCGGCCTCTTCCGCG
TCTTCGCCTTCGCCCTCAGACGAGTCGGATCTCCCTTTGGGCCGCCTCCCCGCATCGATACCGTCGACCC
GGGCGGCCGCTCATAAAGCTCGACTGTGCCTTCTAGTTGCCAGCCATCTGTTGTTTGCCCCTCCCCCGTG
CCTTCCTTGACCCTGGAAGGTGCCACTCCCACTGTCCTTTCCTAATAAAATGAGGAAATTGCATCGCATT
GTCTGAGTAGGTGTCATTCTATTCTGGGGGGTGGGGTGGGGCAGGACAGCAAGGGGGAGGATTGGGAAGA
CAATAGCAGGCATGCTGGGGATGCGGTCCGGACTGTACAATTGCATTCATTTTATGTTTCAGGTTCAGGG
GGAGATGTGGGAGGTTTTTTAAAGCAAGTAAAACCTCTACAAATGTGGTAAAATCGATAAGGATCTTCCT
AGAGCATGGCTACGTAGATAAGTAGCATGGCGGGTTAATCATTAACTACAAGGAACCCCTAGTGATGGAG
TTGGCCACTCCCTCTCTGCGCGCTCGCTCGCTCACTGAGGCCGGGCGACCAAAGGTCGCCCGACGCCCGG
GCTTTGCCCGGGCGGCCTCAGTGAGCGAGCGAGCGCGCAGCTGCATTAATGAATCGGCCAACGCGCGGGG
AGAGGCGGTTTGCGTATTGGGCGCTCTTCCGCTTCCTCGCTCACTGACTCGCTGCGCTCGGTCGTTCGGC
TGCGGCGAGCGGTATCAGCTCACTCAAAGGCGGTAATACGGTTATCCACAGAATCAGGGGATAACGCAGG
AAAGAACATGTGAGCAAAAGGCCAGCAAAAGGCCAGGAACCGTAAAAAGGCCGCGTTGCTGGCGTTTTTC
CATAGGCTCCGCCCCCCTGACGAGCATCACAAAAATCGACGCTCAAGTCAGAGGTGGCGAAACCCGACAG
GACTATAAAGATACCAGGCGTTTCCCCCTGGAAGCTCCCTCGTGCGCTCTCCTGTTCCGACCCTGCCGCT
TACCGGATACCTGTCCGCCTTTCTCCCTTCGGGAAGCGTGGCGCTTTCTCATAGCTCACGCTGTAGGTAT
CTCAGTTCGGTGTAGGTCGTTCGCTCCAAGCTGGGCTGTGTGCACGAACCCCCCGTTCAGCCCGACCGCT
GCGCCTTATCCGGTAACTATCGTCTTGAGTCCAACCCGGTAAGACACGACTTATCGCCACTGGCAGCAGC
CACTGGTAACAGGATTAGCAGAGCGAGGTATGTAGGCGGTGCTACAGAGTTCTTGAAGTGGTGGCCTAAC
TACGGCTACACTAGAAGAACAGTATTTGGTATCTGCGCTCTGCTGAAGCCAGTTACCTTCGGAAAAAGAG
TTGGTAGCTCTTGATCCGGCAAACAAACCACCGCTGGTAGCGGTGGTTTTTTTGTTTGCAAGCAGCAGAT
TACGCGCAGAAAAAAAGGATCTCAAGAAGATCCTTTGATCTTTTCTACGGGGTCTGACGCTCAGTGGAAC
GAAAACTCACGTTAAGGGATTTTGGTCATGAGATTATCAAAAAGGATCTTCACCTAGATCCTTTTAAATT
AAAAATGAAGTTTTAAATCAATCTAAAGTATATATGAGTAAACTTGGTCTGACAGTTACCAATGCTTAAT
CAGTGAGGCACCTATCTCAGCGATCTGTCTATTTCGTTCATCCATAGTTGCCTGACTCCCCGTCGTGTAG
ATAACTACGATACGGGAGGGCTTACCATCTGGCCCCAGTGCTGCAATGATACCGCGAGACCCACGCTCAC
CGGCTCCAGATTTATCAGCAATAAACCAGCCAGCCGGAAGGGCCGAGCGCAGAAGTGGTCCTGCAACTTT
ATCCGCCTCCATCCAGTCTATTAATTGTTGCCGGGAAGCTAGAGTAAGTAGTTCGCCAGTTAATAGTTTG
CGCAACGTTGTTGCCATTGCTACAGGCATCGTGGTGTCACGCTCGTCGTTTGGTATGGCTTCATTCAGCT
CCGGTTCCCAACGATCAAGGCGAGTTACATGATCCCCCATGTTGTGCAAAAAAGCGGTTAGCTCCTTCGG
TCCTCCGATCGTTGTCAGAAGTAAGTTGGCCGCAGTGTTATCACTCATGGTTATGGCAGCACTGCATAAT
TCTCTTACTGTCATGCCATCCGTAAGATGCTTTTCTGTGACTGGTGAGTACTCAACCAAGTCATTCTGAG
AATAGTGTATGCGGCGACCGAGTTGCTCTTGCCCGGCGTCAATACGGGATAATACCGCGCCACATAGCAG
AACTTTAAAAGTGCTCATCATTGGAAAACGTTCTTCGGGGCGAAAACTCTCAAGGATCTTACCGCTGTTG
AGATCCAGTTCGATGTAACCCACTCGTGCACCCAACTGATCTTCAGCATCTTTTACTTTCACCAGCGTTT
CTGGGTGAGCAAAAACAGGAAGGCAAAATGCCGCAAAAAAGGGAATAAGGGCGACACGGAAATGTTGAAT
ACTCATACTCTTCCTTTTTCAATATTATTGAAGCATTTATCAGGGTTATTGTCTCATGAGCGGATACATA
TTTGAATGTATTTAGAAAAATAAACAAATAGGGGTTCCGCGCACATTTCCCCGAAAAGTGCCACCTAAAT
TGTAAGCGTTAATATTTTGTTAAAATTCGCGTTAAATTTTTGTTAAATCAGCTCATTTTTTAACCAATAG
GCCGAAATCGGCAAAATCCCTTATAAATCAAAAGAATAGACCGAGATAGGGT
[37 nt withheld, positions 5933-5969]
AAAGAACGTGGACTCCAACGTCAAAGG
[49 nt withheld, positions 5997-6045]
T
[91 nt withheld, positions 6047-6137]
G
[124 nt withheld, positions 6139-6262]
CCCATTCGCCATTCAGGCTGCGCAACTGTTGGGAAGGGCGATCGGTGCGGGCCTCTTCGCTATTACGCCA
GCTGCGCGCTCGCTCGCTCACTGAGGCCGCCCGGGCAAAGCCCGGGCGTCGGGCGACCTTTGGTCGCCCG
GCCTCAGTGAGCGAGCGAGCGCGCAGAGAGGGAGTGGCCAACTCCATCACTAGGGGTTCCTTGTAGTTAA
TGATTAACCCGCCATGCTACTTATCTACGTAGCCATGCTCTAGGAAGATCGTAGGTTAATTAATCTAGAC
TGCAGAGGGCCCTGCGTATG
